Addgene plasmid #108571: pGEX4T2 RANK-L
Purpose: Encodes C-terminal part of RANKL (aa158-aa316) with a GST N-terminal tag
Depositing lab: Jean-Claude Scimeca. Depositing organization: CNRS, Delegation Cote d'Azur. Publication: Differential binding of poly(ADP-Ribose) polymerase-1 and JunD/Fra2 accounts for RANKL-induced Tcirg1 gene expression during osteoclastogenesis. Beranger GE, Momier D, Guigonis JM, Samson M, Carle GF, Scimeca JC. J Bone Miner Res. 2007 Jul;22(7):975-83. doi: 10.1359/jbmr.070406. PubMed 17419679.
Backbone
  Vector backbone: pGEX4T2
  Backbone manufacturer: GE Healthcare Life Sciences
  Backbone size w/o insert (bp): 4970
  Vector type: Mammalian Expression
Growth in bacteria
  Bacterial resistance: Ampicillin, 100 μg/mL
  Growth temperature: 37°C
  Growth strain: DH5alpha
  Copy number: High Copy
Gene/Insert
  Gene/Insert name: RANKL (receptor activator of nuclear factor kappa-B ligand)
  Species: M. musculus (mouse)
  Insert size (bp): 480
  Mutation: aa158-aa316
  GenBank ID: NM_011613.3
  Entrez Gene: Tnfsf11 (a.k.a. Ly109l, ODF, OPGL, RANKL, Trance)
  Promoter: Ptac (trp/lac)
  Tag / fusion protein: GST (N terminal on insert)
  Cloning method: Restriction Enzyme; 5′ cloning site SalI (not destroyed); 3′ cloning site NotI (not destroyed)
  Sequencing primers: 5′ GCAAGCTACCTGAAATGCTG; 3′ ATACACTCCGCTATCGCTAC
Terms and licenses: Academic/Nonprofit Terms; Industry Terms: Not Available to Industry
How to cite: pGEX4T2 RANK-L was a gift from Jean-Claude Scimeca (Addgene plasmid # 108571 ; http://n2t.net/addgene:108571 ; RRID:Addgene_108571)
