[The description below was written by a language model from this plasmid's Addgene catalogue record and pLannotate feature annotations shown in this document.]
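Description:
pGEX4T2 RANK-L is a bacterial expression plasmid built on the pGEX4T2 backbone for producing a GST-tagged soluble fragment of mouse RANKL (Tnfsf11). The catalogue lists the vector type as mammalian expression, but every regulatory element in the record is prokaryotic, so the construct is evidently meant for protein production in E. coli. It replicates from a high-copy ColE1/pMB1-type origin and is selected with ampicillin through the β-lactamase gene and its own promoter. Short remnants of rop and the pBR322 bom region, together with a lac promoter/operator and lacZα segment downstream of lacI, are carried over from the backbone.

The payload is a roughly 480 bp insert encoding amino acids 158–316 of RANKL, the C-terminal part of this TNF-family cytokine. It was cloned between SalI and NotI sites, both retained, downstream of the Schistosoma japonicum glutathione S-transferase coding sequence, so that GST sits at the N-terminus of the fusion. Transcription is driven by the hybrid trp/lac tac promoter, followed by a lac operator. The plasmid also carries lacI, so repression is supplied in cis and is relieved by IPTG. The depositor's sequence is annotated with the stronger lacIq promoter, while the repository's sequencing result is annotated with a plain lacI promoter. The two full-length records differ by only two nucleotides and are otherwise annotated identically.

The GST moiety allows affinity purification of the fusion on glutathione resin. Recombinant RANKL of this kind binds RANK and promotes osteoclast differentiation, which matches the associated study of RANKL-induced gene expression during osteoclastogenesis.
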