Features (pLannotate 1.2.2; 17 found; start..end, strand, type, name):
      6..107     -  CDS            yciV (fragment): RNAAM_ECOLI - Also known as trpH From Escherichia coli (strain K12).
    183..211     +  promoter       tac promoter: strong E. coli promoter; hybrid between the trp and lac UV5 promoters
    219..235     +  protein_bind   lac operator: The lac repressor binds to the lac operator to inhibit transcription in E. coli. This inhibition can be relieved by adding lactose or isopropyl-β-D-thiogalactopyranoside (IPTG). lac repressor encoded by lacI
    258..911     +  CDS            GST26_SCHJA: Experimental evidence at protein level: Swiss-Prot protein existence level 1. GST isoenzymes appear to play a central role in the parasite detoxification system. Other functions are also suspected including a role in increasing the solubility of haematin in the parasite gut. From Schistosoma japonicum (Blood fluke).
    957..1433    +  CDS            Tnfsf11 (fragment): TNF11_MOUSE - Also known as Opgl, Rankl, Trance. Experimental evidence at protein level: Swiss-Prot protein existence level 1. Cytokine that binds to TNFRSF11B/OPG and to TNFRSF11A/RANK. Osteoclast differentiation and activation factor. Augments the ability of dendritic cells to stimulate naive T-cell proliferation. May be an important regulator of interactions between T-cells and dendritic cells and may play a role in the regulation of the T-cell-dependent immune response. May also play an important role in enhanced bone-resorption in humoral hypercalcemia of malignancy (By similarity). Induc
   1466..1505    +  CDS            rop (fragment): Rop protein, which maintains plasmids at low copy number; rop
   1607..1647    +  misc_feature   bom (fragment): basis of mobility region from pBR322
   1752..1856    +  promoter       AmpR promoter: bla
   1857..2717    +  CDS            AmpR: β-lactamase; bla; confers resistance to ampicillin, carbenicillin, and related antibiotics
   2888..3476    +  rep_origin     ori: high-copy-number ColE1/pMB1/pBR322/pUC origin of replication
   3662..3713    -  misc_feature   bom (fragment): basis of mobility region from pBR322
   3720..3797    +  promoter       lacIq promoter: lacI (mutant); In the lacIq allele, a single base change in the promoter boosts expression of the lacI gene about 10-fold.
   3798..4880    +  CDS            lacI: lac repressor; lacI; The lac repressor binds to the lac operator to inhibit transcription in E. coli. This inhibition can be relieved by adding lactose or isopropyl-β-D-thiogalactopyranoside (IPTG).
   4893..4914    +  protein_bind   CAP binding site: CAP binding activates transcription in the presence of cAMP. E. coli catabolite activator protein
   4929..4959    +  promoter       lac promoter: promoter for the E. coli lac operon
   4967..4983    +  protein_bind   lac operator: The lac repressor binds to the lac operator to inhibit transcription in E. coli. This inhibition can be relieved by adding lactose or isopropyl-β-D-thiogalactopyranoside (IPTG). lac repressor encoded by lacI
   5003..5176    +  CDS            lacZα: LacZα fragment of β-galactosidase; lacZ fragment
>Addgene plasmid #108571 | pGEX4T2 RANK-L | depositor full sequence | sequence record 204795 | pGEX4T2 RANK-L sequence 5449 bps
ACGTTATCGACTGCACGGTGCACCAATGCTTCTGGCGTCAGGCAGCCATCGGAAGCTGTGGTATGGCTGT
GCAGGTCGTAAATCACTGCATAATTCGTGTCGCTCAAGGCGCACTCCCGTTCTGGATAATGTTTTTTGCG
CCGACATCATAACGGTTCTGGCAAATATTCTGAAATGAGCTGTTGACAATTAATCATCGGCTCGTATAAT
GTGTGGAATTGTGAGCGGATAACAATTTCACACAGGAAACAGTATTCATGTCCCCTATACTAGGTTATTG
GAAAATTAAGGGCCTTGTGCAACCCACTCGACTTCTTTTGGAATATCTTGAAGAAAAATATGAAGAGCAT
TTGTATGAGCGCGATGAAGGTGATAAATGGCGAAACAAAAAGTTTGAATTGGGTTTGGAGTTTCCCAATC
TTCCTTATTATATTGATGGTGATGTTAAATTAACACAGTCTATGGCCATCATACGTTATATAGCTGACAA
GCACAACATGTTGGGTGGTTGTCCAAAAGAGCGTGCAGAGATTTCAATGCTTGAAGGAGCGGTTTTGGAT
ATTAGATACGGTGTTTCGAGAATTGCATATAGTAAAGACTTTGAAACTCTCAAAGTTGATTTTCTTAGCA
AGCTACCTGAAATGCTGAAAATGTTCGAAGATCGTTTATGTCATAAAACATATTTAAATGGTGATCATGT
AACCCATCCTGACTTCATGTTGTATGACGCTCTTGATGTTGTTTTATACATGGACCCAATGTGCCTGGAT
GCGTTCCCAAAATTAGTTTGTTTTAAAAAACGTATTGAAGCTATCCCACAAATTGATAAGTACTTGAAAT
CCAGCAAGTATATAGCATGGCCTTTGCAGGGCTGGCAAGCCACGTTTGGTGGTGGCGACCATCCTCCAAA
ATCGGATCTGGTTCCGCGTGGATCCCCAGGAATTCCCGGGTCGACAAAGCCTGAGGCCCAGCCATTTGCA
CACCTCACCATCAATGCTGCCAGCATCCCATCGGGTTCCCATAAAGTCACTCTGTCCTCTTGGTACCACG
ATCGAGGCTGGGCCAAGATCTCTAACATGACGTTAAGCAACGGAAAACTAAGGGTTAACCAAGATGGCTT
CTATTACCTGTACGCCAACATTTGCTTTCGGCATCATGAAACATCGGGAAGCGTACCTACAGACTATCTT
CAGCTGATGGTGTATGTCGTTAAAACCAGCATCAAAATCCCAAGTTCTCATAACCTGATGAAAGGAGGGA
GCACGAAAAACTGGTCGGGCAATTCTGAATTCCACTTTTATTCCATAAATGTTGGGGGATTTTTCAAGCT
CCGAGCTGGTGAAGAAATTAGCATTCAGGTGTCCAACCCTTCCCTGCTGGATCCGGATCAAGATGCGACG
TACTTTGGGGCTTTCAAAGTTCAGGACATAGACTGAGCGGCCGCGCATCGTGACTGACTGACGATCTGCC
TCGCGCGTTTCGGTGATGACGGTGAAAACCTCTGACACATGCAGCTCCCGGAGACGGTCACAGCTTGTCT
GTAAGCGGATGCCGGGAGCAGACAAGCCCGTCAGGGCGCGTCAGCGGGTGTTGGCGGGTGTCGGGGCGCA
GCCATGACCCAGTCACGTAGCGATAGCGGAGTGTATAATTCTTGAAGACGAAAGGGCCTCGTGATACGCC
TATTTTTATAGGTTAATGTCATGATAATAATGGTTTCTTAGACGTCAGGTGGCACTTTTCGGGGAAATGT
GCGCGGAACCCCTATTTGTTTATTTTTCTAAATACATTCAAATATGTATCCGCTCATGAGACAATAACCC
TGATAAATGCTTCAATAATATTGAAAAAGGAAGAGTATGAGTATTCAACATTTCCGTGTCGCCCTTATTC
CCTTTTTTGCGGCATTTTGCCTTCCTGTTTTTGCTCACCCAGAAACGCTGGTGAAAGTAAAAGATGCTGA
AGATCAGTTGGGTGCACGAGTGGGTTACATCGAACTGGATCTCAACAGCGGTAAGATCCTTGAGAGTTTT
CGCCCCGAAGAACGTTTTCCAATGATGAGCACTTTTAAAGTTCTGCTATGTGGCGCGGTATTATCCCGTG
TTGACGCCGGGCAAGAGCAACTCGGTCGCCGCATACACTATTCTCAGAATGACTTGGTTGAGTACTCACC
AGTCACAGAAAAGCATCTTACGGATGGCATGACAGTAAGAGAATTATGCAGTGCTGCCATAACCATGAGT
GATAACACTGCGGCCAACTTACTTCTGACAACGATCGGAGGACCGAAGGAGCTAACCGCTTTTTTGCACA
ACATGGGGGATCATGTAACTCGCCTTGATCGTTGGGAACCGGAGCTGAATGAAGCCATACCAAACGACGA
GCGTGACACCACGATGCCTGCAGCAATGGCAACAACGTTGCGCAAACTATTAACTGGCGAACTACTTACT
CTAGCTTCCCGGCAACAATTAATAGACTGGATGGAGGCGGATAAAGTTGCAGGACCACTTCTGCGCTCGG
CCCTTCCGGCTGGCTGGTTTATTGCTGATAAATCTGGAGCCGGTGAGCGTGGGTCTCGCGGTATCATTGC
AGCACTGGGGCCAGATGGTAAGCCCTCCCGTATCGTAGTTATCTACACGACGGGGAGTCAGGCAACTATG
GATGAACGAAATAGACAGATCGCTGAGATAGGTGCCTCACTGATTAAGCATTGGTAACTGTCAGACCAAG
TTTACTCATATATACTTTAGATTGATTTAAAACTTCATTTTTAATTTAAAAGGATCTAGGTGAAGATCCT
TTTTGATAATCTCATGACCAAAATCCCTTAACGTGAGTTTTCGTTCCACTGAGCGTCAGACCCCGTAGAA
AAGATCAAAGGATCTTCTTGAGATCCTTTTTTTCTGCGCGTAATCTGCTGCTTGCAAACAAAAAAACCAC
CGCTACCAGCGGTGGTTTGTTTGCCGGATCAAGAGCTACCAACTCTTTTTCCGAAGGTAACTGGCTTCAG
CAGAGCGCAGATACCAAATACTGTCCTTCTAGTGTAGCCGTAGTTAGGCCACCACTTCAAGAACTCTGTA
GCACCGCCTACATACCTCGCTCTGCTAATCCTGTTACCAGTGGCTGCTGCCAGTGGCGATAAGTCGTGTC
TTACCGGGTTGGACTCAAGACGATAGTTACCGGATAAGGCGCAGCGGTCGGGCTGAACGGGGGGTTCGTG
CACACAGCCCAGCTTGGAGCGAACGACCTACACCGAACTGAGATACCTACAGCGTGAGCTATGAGAAAGC
GCCACGCTTCCCGAAGGGAGAAAGGCGGACAGGTATCCGGTAAGCGGCAGGGTCGGAACAGGAGAGCGCA
CGAGGGAGCTTCCAGGGGGAAACGCCTGGTATCTTTATAGTCCTGTCGGGTTTCGCCACCTCTGACTTGA
GCGTCGATTTTTGTGATGCTCGTCAGGGGGGCGGAGCCTATGGAAAAACGCCAGCAACGCGGCCTTTTTA
CGGTTCCTGGCCTTTTGCTGGCCTTTTGCTCACATGTTCTTTCCTGCGTTATCCCCTGATTCTGTGGATA
ACCGTATTACCGCCTTTGAGTGAGCTGATACCGCTCGCCGCAGCCGAACGACCGAGCGCAGCGAGTCAGT
GAGCGAGGAAGCGGAAGAGCGCCTGATGCGGTATTTTCTCCTTACGCATCTGTGCGGTATTTCACACCGC
ATAAATTCCGACACCATCGAATGGTGCAAAACCTTTCGCGGTATGGCATGATAGCGCCCGGAAGAGAGTC
AATTCAGGGTGGTGAATGTGAAACCAGTAACGTTATACGATGTCGCAGAGTATGCCGGTGTCTCTTATCA
GACCGTTTCCCGCGTGGTGAACCAGGCCAGCCACGTTTCTGCGAAAACGCGGGAAAAAGTGGAAGCGGCG
ATGGCGGAGCTGAATTACATTCCCAACCGCGTGGCACAACAACTGGCGGGCAAACAGTCGTTGCTGATTG
GCGTTGCCACCTCCAGTCTGGCCCTGCACGCGCCGTCGCAAATTGTCGCGGCGATTAAATCTCGCGCCGA
TCAACTGGGTGCCAGCGTGGTGGTGTCGATGGTAGAACGAAGCGGCGTCGAAGCCTGTAAAGCGGCGGTG
CACAATCTTCTCGCGCAACGCGTCAGTGGGCTGATCATTAACTATCCGCTGGATGACCAGGATGCCATTG
CTGTGGAAGCTGCCTGCACTAATGTTCCGGCGTTATTTCTTGATGTCTCTGACCAGACACCCATCAACAG
TATTATTTTCTCCCATGAAGACGGTACGCGACTGGGCGTGGAGCATCTGGTCGCATTGGGTCACCAGCAA
ATCGCGCTGTTAGCGGGCCCATTAAGTTCTGTCTCGGCGCGTCTGCGTCTGGCTGGCTGGCATAAATATC
TCACTCGCAATCAAATTCAGCCGATAGCGGAACGGGAAGGCGACTGGAGTGCCATGTCCGGTTTTCAACA
AACCATGCAAATGCTGAATGAGGGCATCGTTCCCACTGCGATGCTGGTTGCCAACGATCAGATGGCGCTG
GGCGCAATGCGCGCCATTACCGAGTCCGGGCTGCGCGTTGGTGCGGATATCTCGGTAGTGGGATACGACG
ATACCGAAGACAGCTCATGTTATATCCCGCCGTTAACCACCATCAAACAGGATTTTCGCCTGCTGGGGCA
AACCAGCGTGGACCGCTTGCTGCAACTCTCTCAGGGCCAGGCGGTGAAGGGCAATCAGCTGTTGCCCGTC
TCACTGGTGAAAAGAAAAACCACCCTGGCGCCCAATACGCAAACCGCCTCTCCCCGCGCGTTGGCCGATT
CATTAATGCAGCTGGCACGACAGGTTTCCCGACTGGAAAGCGGGCAGTGAGCGCAACGCAATTAATGTGA
GTTAGCTCACTCATTAGGCACCCCAGGCTTTACACTTTATGCTTCCGGCTCGTATGTTGTGTGGAATTGT
GAGCGGATAACAATTTCACACAGGAAACAGCTATGACCATGATTACGGATTCACTGGCCGTCGTTTTACA
ACGTCGTGACTGGGAAAACCCTGGCGTTACCCAACTTAATCGCCTTGCAGCACATCCCCCTTTCGCCAGC
TGGCGTAATAGCGAAGAGGCCCGCACCGATCGCCCTTCCCAACAGTTGCGCAGCCTGAATGGCGAATGGC
GCTTTGCCTGGTTTCCGGCACCAGAAGCGGTGCCGGAAAGCTGGCTGGAGTGCGATCTTCCTGAGGCCGA
TACTGTCGTCGTCCCCTCAAACTGGCAGATGCACGGTTACGATGCGCCCATCTACACCAACGTAACCTAT
CCCATTACGGTCAATCCGCCGTTTGTTCCCACGGAGAATCCGACGGGTTGTTACTCGCTCACATTTAATG
TTGATGAAAGCTGGCTACAGGAAGGCCAGACGCGAATTATTTTTGATGGCGTTGGAATT
