Features (pLannotate 1.2.2; 17 found; start..end, strand, type, name):
    101..122     +  protein_bind   CAP binding site: CAP binding activates transcription in the presence of cAMP. E. coli catabolite activator protein
    137..167     +  promoter       lac promoter: promoter for the E. coli lac operon
    175..191     +  protein_bind   lac operator: The lac repressor binds to the lac operator to inhibit transcription in E. coli. This inhibition can be relieved by adding lactose or isopropyl-β-D-thiogalactopyranoside (IPTG). lac repressor encoded by lacI
    211..384     +  CDS            lacZα: LacZα fragment of β-galactosidase; lacZ fragment
    648..764     -  CDS            yciV (fragment): RNAAM_ECOLI - Also known as trpH From Escherichia coli (strain K12).
    840..868     +  promoter       tac promoter: strong E. coli promoter; hybrid between the trp and lac UV5 promoters
    876..892     +  protein_bind   lac operator: The lac repressor binds to the lac operator to inhibit transcription in E. coli. This inhibition can be relieved by adding lactose or isopropyl-β-D-thiogalactopyranoside (IPTG). lac repressor encoded by lacI
    915..1568    +  CDS            GST26_SCHJA: Experimental evidence at protein level: Swiss-Prot protein existence level 1. GST isoenzymes appear to play a central role in the parasite detoxification system. Other functions are also suspected including a role in increasing the solubility of haematin in the parasite gut. From Schistosoma japonicum (Blood fluke).
   1614..2090    +  CDS            Tnfsf11 (fragment): TNF11_MOUSE - Also known as Opgl, Rankl, Trance. Experimental evidence at protein level: Swiss-Prot protein existence level 1. Cytokine that binds to TNFRSF11B/OPG and to TNFRSF11A/RANK. Osteoclast differentiation and activation factor. Augments the ability of dendritic cells to stimulate naive T-cell proliferation. May be an important regulator of interactions between T-cells and dendritic cells and may play a role in the regulation of the T-cell-dependent immune response. May also play an important role in enhanced bone-resorption in humoral hypercalcemia of malignancy (By similarity). Induc
   2121..2160    +  CDS            rop (fragment): Rop protein, which maintains plasmids at low copy number; rop
   2262..2302    +  misc_feature   bom (fragment): basis of mobility region from pBR322
   2407..2511    +  promoter       AmpR promoter: bla
   2512..3372    +  CDS            AmpR: β-lactamase; bla; confers resistance to ampicillin, carbenicillin, and related antibiotics
   3543..4131    +  rep_origin     ori: high-copy-number ColE1/pMB1/pBR322/pUC origin of replication
   4317..4368    -  misc_feature   bom (fragment): basis of mobility region from pBR322
   4375..4452    +  promoter       lacI promoter: lacI
   4453..88      +  CDS            lacI (across the origin): lac repressor; lacI; The lac repressor binds to the lac operator to inhibit transcription in E. coli. This inhibition can be relieved by adding lactose or isopropyl-β-D-thiogalactopyranoside (IPTG).
>Addgene plasmid #108571 | pGEX4T2 RANK-L | addgene full sequence | sequence record 211959 | Addgene NGS Result
CAATACGCAAACCGCCTCTCCCCGCGCGTTGGCCGATTCATTAATGCAGCTGGCACGACAGGTTTCCCGA
CTGGAAAGCGGGCAGTGAGCGCAACGCAATTAATGTAAGTTAGCTCACTCATTAGGCACCCCAGGCTTTA
CACTTTATGCTTCCGGCTCGTATGTTGTGTGGAATTGTGAGCGGATAACAATTTCACACAGGAAACAGCT
ATGACCATGATTACGGATTCACTGGCCGTCGTTTTACAACGTCGTGACTGGGAAAACCCTGGCGTTACCC
AACTTAATCGCCTTGCAGCACATCCCCCTTTCGCCAGCTGGCGTAATAGCGAAGAGGCCCGCACCGATCG
CCCTTCCCAACAGTTGCGCAGCCTGAATGGCGAATGGCGCTTTGCCTGGTTTCCGGCACCAGAAGCGGTG
CCGGAAAGCTGGCTGGAGTGCGATCTTCCTGAGGCCGATACTGTCGTCGTCCCCTCAAACTGGCAGATGC
ACGGTTACGATGCGCCCATCTACACCAACGTGACCTATCCCATTACGGTCAATCCGCCGTTTGTTCCCAC
GGAGAATCCGACGGGTTGTTACTCGCTCACATTTAATGTTGATGAAAGCTGGCTACAGGAAGGCCAGACG
CGAATTATTTTTGATGGCGTTGGAATTAGCTTATCGACTGCACGGTGCACCAATGCTTCTGGCGTCAGGC
AGCCATCGGAAGCTGTGGTATGGCTGTGCAGGTCGTAAATCACTGCATAATTCGTGTCGCTCAAGGCGCA
CTCCCGTTCTGGATAATGTTTTTTGCGCCGACATCATAACGGTTCTGGCAAATATTCTGAAATGAGCTGT
TGACAATTAATCATCGGCTCGTATAATGTGTGGAATTGTGAGCGGATAACAATTTCACACAGGAAACAGT
ATTCATGTCCCCTATACTAGGTTATTGGAAAATTAAGGGCCTTGTGCAACCCACTCGACTTCTTTTGGAA
TATCTTGAAGAAAAATATGAAGAGCATTTGTATGAGCGCGATGAAGGTGATAAATGGCGAAACAAAAAGT
TTGAATTGGGTTTGGAGTTTCCCAATCTTCCTTATTATATTGATGGTGATGTTAAATTAACACAGTCTAT
GGCCATCATACGTTATATAGCTGACAAGCACAACATGTTGGGTGGTTGTCCAAAAGAGCGTGCAGAGATT
TCAATGCTTGAAGGAGCGGTTTTGGATATTAGATACGGTGTTTCGAGAATTGCATATAGTAAAGACTTTG
AAACTCTCAAAGTTGATTTTCTTAGCAAGCTACCTGAAATGCTGAAAATGTTCGAAGATCGTTTATGTCA
TAAAACATATTTAAATGGTGATCATGTAACCCATCCTGACTTCATGTTGTATGACGCTCTTGATGTTGTT
TTATACATGGACCCAATGTGCCTGGATGCGTTCCCAAAATTAGTTTGTTTTAAAAAACGTATTGAAGCTA
TCCCACAAATTGATAAGTACTTGAAATCCAGCAAGTATATAGCATGGCCTTTGCAGGGCTGGCAAGCCAC
GTTTGGTGGTGGCGACCATCCTCCAAAATCGGATCTGGTTCCGCGTGGATCCCCAGGAATTCCCGGGTCG
ACAAAGCCTGAGGCCCAGCCATTTGCACACCTCACCATCAATGCTGCCAGCATCCCATCGGGTTCCCATA
AAGTCACTCTGTCCTCTTGGTACCACGATCGAGGCTGGGCCAAGATCTCTAACATGACGTTAAGCAACGG
AAAACTAAGGGTTAACCAAGATGGCTTCTATTACCTGTACGCCAACATTTGCTTTCGGCATCATGAAACA
TCGGGAAGCGTACCTACAGACTATCTTCAGCTGATGGTGTATGTCGTTAAAACCAGCATCAAAATCCCAA
GTTCTCATAACCTGATGAAAGGAGGGAGCACGAAAAACTGGTCGGGCAATTCTGAATTCCACTTTTATTC
CATAAATGTTGGGGGATTTTTCAAGCTCCGAGCTGGTGAAGAAATTAGCATTCAGGTGTCCAACCCTTCC
CTGCTGGATCCGGATCAAGATGCGACGTACTTTGGGGCTTTCAAAGTTCAGGACATAGACTGAGCGGCCG
CATCGTGACTGACTGACGATCTGCCTCGCGCGTTTCGGTGATGACGGTGAAAACCTCTGACACATGCAGC
TCCCGGAGACGGTCACAGCTTGTCTGTAAGCGGATGCCGGGAGCAGACAAGCCCGTCAGGGCGCGTCAGC
GGGTGTTGGCGGGTGTCGGGGCGCAGCCATGACCCAGTCACGTAGCGATAGCGGAGTGTATAATTCTTGA
AGACGAAAGGGCCTCGTGATACGCCTATTTTTATAGGTTAATGTCATGATAATAATGGTTTCTTAGACGT
CAGGTGGCACTTTTCGGGGAAATGTGCGCGGAACCCCTATTTGTTTATTTTTCTAAATACATTCAAATAT
GTATCCGCTCATGAGACAATAACCCTGATAAATGCTTCAATAATATTGAAAAAGGAAGAGTATGAGTATT
CAACATTTCCGTGTCGCCCTTATTCCCTTTTTTGCGGCATTTTGCCTTCCTGTTTTTGCTCACCCAGAAA
CGCTGGTGAAAGTAAAAGATGCTGAAGATCAGTTGGGTGCACGAGTGGGTTACATCGAACTGGATCTCAA
CAGCGGTAAGATCCTTGAGAGTTTTCGCCCCGAAGAACGTTTTCCAATGATGAGCACTTTTAAAGTTCTG
CTATGTGGCGCGGTATTATCCCGTGTTGACGCCGGGCAAGAGCAACTCGGTCGCCGCATACACTATTCTC
AGAATGACTTGGTTGAGTACTCACCAGTCACAGAAAAGCATCTTACGGATGGCATGACAGTAAGAGAATT
ATGCAGTGCTGCCATAACCATGAGTGATAACACTGCGGCCAACTTACTTCTGACAACGATCGGAGGACCG
AAGGAGCTAACCGCTTTTTTGCACAACATGGGGGATCATGTAACTCGCCTTGATCGTTGGGAACCGGAGC
TGAATGAAGCCATACCAAACGACGAGCGTGACACCACGATGCCTGCAGCAATGGCAACAACGTTGCGCAA
ACTATTAACTGGCGAACTACTTACTCTAGCTTCCCGGCAACAATTAATAGACTGGATGGAGGCGGATAAA
GTTGCAGGACCACTTCTGCGCTCGGCCCTTCCGGCTGGCTGGTTTATTGCTGATAAATCTGGAGCCGGTG
AGCGTGGGTCTCGCGGTATCATTGCAGCACTGGGGCCAGATGGTAAGCCCTCCCGTATCGTAGTTATCTA
CACGACGGGGAGTCAGGCAACTATGGATGAACGAAATAGACAGATCGCTGAGATAGGTGCCTCACTGATT
AAGCATTGGTAACTGTCAGACCAAGTTTACTCATATATACTTTAGATTGATTTAAAACTTCATTTTTAAT
TTAAAAGGATCTAGGTGAAGATCCTTTTTGATAATCTCATGACCAAAATCCCTTAACGTGAGTTTTCGTT
CCACTGAGCGTCAGACCCCGTAGAAAAGATCAAAGGATCTTCTTGAGATCCTTTTTTTCTGCGCGTAATC
TGCTGCTTGCAAACAAAAAAACCACCGCTACCAGCGGTGGTTTGTTTGCCGGATCAAGAGCTACCAACTC
TTTTTCCGAAGGTAACTGGCTTCAGCAGAGCGCAGATACCAAATACTGTCCTTCTAGTGTAGCCGTAGTT
AGGCCACCACTTCAAGAACTCTGTAGCACCGCCTACATACCTCGCTCTGCTAATCCTGTTACCAGTGGCT
GCTGCCAGTGGCGATAAGTCGTGTCTTACCGGGTTGGACTCAAGACGATAGTTACCGGATAAGGCGCAGC
GGTCGGGCTGAACGGGGGGTTCGTGCACACAGCCCAGCTTGGAGCGAACGACCTACACCGAACTGAGATA
CCTACAGCGTGAGCTATGAGAAAGCGCCACGCTTCCCGAAGGGAGAAAGGCGGACAGGTATCCGGTAAGC
GGCAGGGTCGGAACAGGAGAGCGCACGAGGGAGCTTCCAGGGGGAAACGCCTGGTATCTTTATAGTCCTG
TCGGGTTTCGCCACCTCTGACTTGAGCGTCGATTTTTGTGATGCTCGTCAGGGGGGCGGAGCCTATGGAA
AAACGCCAGCAACGCGGCCTTTTTACGGTTCCTGGCCTTTTGCTGGCCTTTTGCTCACATGTTCTTTCCT
GCGTTATCCCCTGATTCTGTGGATAACCGTATTACCGCCTTTGAGTGAGCTGATACCGCTCGCCGCAGCC
GAACGACCGAGCGCAGCGAGTCAGTGAGCGAGGAAGCGGAAGAGCGCCTGATGCGGTATTTTCTCCTTAC
GCATCTGTGCGGTATTTCACACCGCATAAATTCCGACACCATCGAATGGCGCAAAACCTTTCGCGGTATG
GCATGATAGCGCCCGGAAGAGAGTCAATTCAGGGTGGTGAATGTGAAACCAGTAACGTTATACGATGTCG
CAGAGTATGCCGGTGTCTCTTATCAGACCGTTTCCCGCGTGGTGAACCAGGCCAGCCACGTTTCTGCGAA
AACGCGGGAAAAAGTGGAAGCGGCGATGGCGGAGCTGAATTACATTCCCAACCGCGTGGCACAACAACTG
GCGGGCAAACAGTCGTTGCTGATTGGCGTTGCCACCTCCAGTCTGGCCCTGCACGCGCCGTCGCAAATTG
TCGCGGCGATTAAATCTCGCGCCGATCAACTGGGTGCCAGCGTGGTGGTGTCGATGGTAGAACGAAGCGG
CGTCGAAGCCTGTAAAGCGGCGGTGCACAATCTTCTCGCGCAACGCGTCAGTGGGCTGATCATTAACTAT
CCGCTGGATGACCAGGATGCCATTGCTGTGGAAGCTGCCTGCACTAATGTTCCGGCGTTATTTCTTGATG
TCTCTGACCAGACACCCATCAACAGTATTATTTTCTCCCATGAAGACGGTACGCGACTGGGCGTGGAGCA
TCTGGTCGCATTGGGTCACCAGCAAATCGCGCTGTTAGCGGGCCCATTAAGTTCTGTCTCGGCGCGTCTG
CGTCTGGCTGGCTGGCATAAATATCTCACTCGCAATCAAATTCAGCCGATAGCGGAACGGGAAGGCGACT
GGAGTGCCATGTCCGGTTTTCAACAAACCATGCAAATGCTGAATGAGGGCATCGTTCCCACTGCGATGCT
GGTTGCCAACGATCAGATGGCGCTGGGCGCAATGCGCGCCATTACCGAGTCCGGGCTGCGCGTTGGTGCG
GATATCTCGGTAGTGGGATACGACGATACCGAAGACAGCTCATGTTATATCCCGCCGTTAACCACCATCA
AACAGGATTTTCGCCTGCTGGGGCAAACCAGCGTGGACCGCTTGCTGCAACTCTCTCAGGGCCAGGCGGT
GAAGGGCAATCAGCTGTTGCCCGTCTCACTGGTGAAAAGAAAAACCACCCTGGCGCC
